>Addgene plasmid #34369 | KHBD00221 | depositor partial sequence | sequence record 40936 | KHBD00221 sequence 1680 bps
ATGTCCAACAACCTGCAGCCGCGTGTGGTGGACCTGGGCGTGGCTTGCCTGGTCTGCCTGGCGGAGGAGC
CCGAGGCCAGCTCGATCTATGGCCACGACCCGGAGTCTCCTCATATGCTCATCCTGGACAAGATTCGCTG
CTGCACCAGCCTGCAGCTGGACAGCAGCCCGTCGCAGCTGCAGCGCTGGCCGGACAAGATCTGCAAGCAG
TGCCATCTGGAGCTGTCCGTCTCTTATCGCTTTCACGAAAAGTGCACCGCTGTCCAGAAGCTATTTCGCT
CCGCCAGCCGCTCTACCTCGACCTCCGCCGTCTTCGCCGCCGCTGCTGCTGCTCCTCCTGCCCCTATGCT
GGTCGATAAGCAGCAGGAGCAGCTTAAGCTTGATCTGGAACAGGCTCACGTTCGGCTGCCAGCAACACTG
AAAATAAGGAGGCTCAACGTGGAGCCCTGCTCTTCCAGTTCAGTAAGCGGTACAATAACTACCAGCACGG
AGCCCTCCGAGGATGTCAAGGAGGAGAAGACCGATTCACTATCCCTGATACCAGACGGAGCGATGGTCCT
ATCCCTGAATGACTTTCAAGCGCAGGATTCTATTACTCAGCAGGCAGAAGAAAAGGACCCTAAAAAACAG
CAGGATGAGGATGAGGGGCAGGCCAAGATGCTGGAACTGGATCCTTGGGATGACGAAAACACGCCGGAGC
ATCTGTACGAGATCGAGACTCCGCTCATCGAGGAGTCTGTGGTGGCCAGTCCGCCGTTGCCGTTGCCGCC
TACTCATCCCGCCAACCAGCAGAAAAAGCGCACCTACCGTCGCGTTTCGCCCAATGTGAAGCATGAAAAA
CTGACGGCGAACGTGGACGATGATTTTAAGGCCGGTTCCACGACCAAACGCCGCAACTGCGAACGCTCGC
CAAAGATCTGCGATGTTTGCGGTAATACATACAAGTACCAGCACGCGCTAAATGCCCACATGCGGCGTCA
CAACAACGAGCGCCCATATTCCTGCGAGGTGTGCCAGAAGGCGTTCATCTCAAACGTTGAGCTGCGACGC
CACATGCGCGTCCATACCGGCCAGAAGCCCTACAGCTGTCGGCACTGCGAGCGTCGTTTCTCGGACTTTG
GCAGCAGCAAGAAGCACGAGAGGATCCACACCGGCGAGCGGCCGTATGTGTGCGAGGTGTGCAACAAGGG
ATTCGCCTATGCTCACGTTCTGTCCGCCCATCGGCGGACGCACACCGGCAAGAAGCAGTTCCAGTGCACG
CAGTGCGACAAGGGTTTCACCAAGAAGACCTATCTGTCGGCTCATATGGAACAGCACCGAGGCTCGGGCA
ACGGCGAGGCATCGGTCGCATCATCATCCGCTGATGCATCCAGTCGCAACCAGAATGCCTCCGCACGGAA
GGAGTCAGCGCGCAAGCAACAGCAAATCCCCGAGTCCTTTTCGCTGGACTCCGTAGAGCTGGAGCAGACA
AAGGTTCTCGAGGAGTGCATTGTGGCGAATGACTTCATGTTCAACGAGGAGGACAACGCGGAGCAGGAGG
CCAATGACCGCGAAGGGCTGCAGCATGACGATTCCTACCCGTACGTCGGTGGCTACCAGAGCGTTGACTC
TGTCAAGGAACTGGTCGGCGATCTGCTGGACACCGAGGAGTTCTGTGACGAATCCAAGTACATGATAGAA
