>Addgene plasmid #34369 | KHBD00221 | addgene partial sequence | sequence record 42078 | M13-Rev 5'-CAGGAAACAGCTATGACC-3'
TGATTTTATTTTGACTGATAGTGACCTGTTCGTTGCAACAAATTGATAAGCAATGCTTTCTTATAATGCC
AACTTTGTACAAGAAAGTTGGCAATTCTATCATGTACTTGGATTCGTCACAGAACTCCTCGGTGTCCAGC
AGATCGCCGACCAGTTCCTTGACAGAGTCAACGCTCTGGTAGCCACCGACGTACGGGTAGGAATCGTCAT
GCTGCAGCCCTTCGCGGTCATTGGCCTCCTGCTCCGCGTTGTCCTCCTCGTTGAACATGAAGTCATTCGC
CACAATGCACTCCTCGAGAACCTTTGTCTGCTCCAGCTCTACGGAGTCCAGCGAAAAGGACTCGGGGATT
TGCTGTTGCTTGCGCGCTGACTCCTTCCGTGCGGAGGCATTCTGGTTGCGACTGGATGCATCAGCGGATG
ATGATGCGACCGATGCCTCGCCGTTGCCCGAGCCTCGGTGCTGTTCCATATGAGCCGACAGATAGGTCTT
CTTGGTGAAACCCTTGTCGCACTGCGTGCACTGGAACTGCTTCTTGCCGGTGTGCGTCCGCCGATGGGCG
GACAGAACGTGAGCATAGGCGAATCCCTTGTTGCACACCTCGCACACATACGGCCGCTCGCCGGTGTGGA
TCCTCTCGTGCTTCTTGCTGCTGCCAAAGTCCGAGAAACGACGCTCGCAGTGCCGACAGCTGTAGGGCTT
