[The description below was written by a language model from this plasmid's Addgene catalogue record.]
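Description:
KHBD00221 is a Gateway clone built on the Invitrogen pDONR221 backbone (about 2.5 kb without insert) that carries the open reading frame of the Drosophila melanogaster gene CG9215 (FBgn0030659), an insert of roughly 1.7 kb. Although catalogued as a Gateway donor vector, the ORF was introduced by Gateway cloning, so the plasmid functions in practice as an entry-type clone in which the insert sits between recombination sites and can be shuttled by a further recombination reaction into compatible destination vectors. It is maintained in E. coli as a high-copy plasmid under kanamycin selection. M13 forward and reverse priming sites flank the insert and are used for sequence verification.

The construct is a cloning intermediate rather than an expression vector. The record lists no promoter, tag or reporter, and expression of CG9215 depends entirely on the destination vector into which it is transferred. The depositor notes that ORFs in this collection were cloned open-ended, without a stop codon, which allows in-frame C-terminal fusions to tags or functional domains supplied by the destination vector, and means a stop codon must come from that vector. The plasmid belongs to a Drosophila ORF collection associated with work on automated protein–DNA interaction screening of fly regulatory elements, which suggests its use as a source clone for generating fusion constructs for such assays. The record does not describe the function of the CG9215 protein itself, and no feature table was provided to confirm element positions.
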