Addgene plasmid #34369: KHBD00221
Depositing lab: Bart Deplancke. Depositing organization: Swiss Federal Institute of Technology (EPFL). Publication: Automated protein-DNA interaction screening of Drosophila regulatory elements. Korneel Hens, Jean-Daniel Feuz, Alina Isakova, Antonina Lagovitina, Andreas Massouras, Julien Bryois, Patrick Callaerts, Susan E. Celniker, Bart Deplancke. Nat Methods. 2011 Oct 30;8(12):1065-70. 10.1038/nmeth.1763 PubMed 22037703.
Backbone
  Vector backbone: pDONR221
  Backbone manufacturer: Invitrogen
  Backbone size w/o insert (bp): 2536
  Vector type: Gateway Donor Vector
Growth in bacteria
  Bacterial resistance: Kanamycin, 50 μg/mL
  Growth temperature: 37°C
  Growth strain: DH5alpha
  Copy number: High Copy
Gene/Insert
  Gene/Insert name: CG9215 (alt names: FBgn0030659; CG9215)
  Species: D. melanogaster (fly)
  Insert size (bp): 1680
  Entrez Gene: CG9215 (a.k.a. Dmel_CG9215, Dmel\CG9215)
  Cloning method: Gateway Cloning
  Sequencing primers: 5′ M13F; 3′ M13R
Terms and licenses: Academic/Nonprofit Terms; Industry Terms: Not Available to Industry
Depositor comments: Please note that the ORFs in this collection were cloned open-ended (without a stop codon).
How to cite: KHBD00221 was a gift from Bart Deplancke (Addgene plasmid # 34369 ; http://n2t.net/addgene:34369 ; RRID:Addgene_34369)
